>Addgene plasmid #77088 | PLXNA3 gRNA (BRDN0001145327) | addgene full sequence | sequence record 187092 | Addgene Assembled Sequence
CCCGGGTGCAAAGATGGATAAAGTTTTAAACAGAGAGGAATCTTTGCAGCTAATGGACCTTCTAGGTCTT
GAAAGGAGTGGGAATTGGCTCCGGTGCCCGTCAGTGGGCAGAGCGCACATCGCCCACAGTCCCCGAGAAG
TTGGGGGGAGGGGTCGGCAATTGATCCGGTGCCTAGAGAAGGTGGCGCGGGGTAAACTGGGAAAGTGATG
TCGTGTACTGGCTCCGCCTTTTTCCCGAGGGTGGGGGAGAACCGTATATAAGTGCAGTAGTCGCCGTGAA
CGTTCTTTTTCGCAACGGGTTTGCCGCCAGAACACAGGTAAGTGCCGTGTGTGGTTCCCGCGGGCCTGGC
CTCTTTACGGGTTATGGCCCTTGCGTGCCTTGAATTACTTCCACCTGGCTGCAGTACGTGATTCTTGATC
CCGAGCTTCGGGTTGGAAGTGGGTGGGAGAGTTCGAGGCCTTGCGCTTAAGGAGCCCCTTCGCCTCGTGC
TTGAGTTGAGGCCTGGCCTGGGCGCTGGGGCCGCCGCGTGCGAATCTGGTGGCACCTTCGCGCCTGTCTC
GCTGCTTTCGATAAGTCTCTAGCCATTTAAAATTTTTGATGACCTGCTGCGACGCTTTTTTTCTGGCAAG
ATAGTCTTGTAAATGCGGGCCAAGATCTGCACACTGGTATTTCGGTTTTTGGGGCCGCGGGCGGCGACGG
GGCCCGTGCGTCCCAGCGCACATGTTCGGCGAGGCGGGGCCTGCGAGCGCGGCCACCGAGAATCGGACGG
GGGTAGTCTCAAGCTGGCCGGCCTGCTCTGGTGCCTGGCCTCGCGCCGCCGTGTATCGCCCCGCCCTGGG
CGGCAAGGCTGGCCCGGTCGGCACCAGTTGCGTGAGCGGAAAGATGGCCGCTTCCCGGCCCTGCTGCAGG
GAGCTCAAAATGGAGGACGCGGCGCTCGGGAGAGCGGGCGGGTGAGTCACCCACACAAAGGAAAAGGGCC
TTTCCGTCCTCAGCCGTCGCTTCATGTGACTCCACGGAGTACCGGGCGCCGTCCAGGCACCTCGATTAGT
TCTCGAGCTTTTGGAGTACGTCGTCTTTAGGTTGGGGGGAGGGGTTTTATGCGATGGAGTTTCCCCACAC
TGAGTGGGTGGAGACTGAAGTTAGGCCAGCTTGGCACTTGATGTAATTCTCCTTGGAATTTGCCCTTTTT
GAGTTTGGATCTTGGTTCATTCTCAAGCCTCAGACAGTGGTTCAAAGTTTTTTTCTTCCATTTCAGGTGT
CGTGACGTACGGCCACCATGACCGAGTACAAGCCCACGGTGCGCCTCGCCACCCGCGACGACGTCCCCAG
GGCCGTACGCACCCTCGCCGCCGCGTTCGCCGACTACCCCGCCACGCGCCACACCGTCGATCCGGACCGC
CACATCGAGCGGGTCACCGAGCTGCAAGAACTCTTCCTCACGCGCGTCGGGCTCGACATCGGCAAGGTGT
GGGTCGCGGACGACGGCGCCGCCGTGGCGGTCTGGACCACGCCGGAGAGCGTCGAAGCGGGGGCGGTGTT
CGCCGAGATCGGCCCGCGCATGGCCGAGTTGAGCGGTTCCCGGCTGGCCGCGCAGCAACAGATGGAAGGC
CTCCTGGCGCCGCACCGGCCCAAGGAGCCCGCGTGGTTCCTGGCCACCGTCGGAGTCTCGCCCGACCACC
AGGGCAAGGGTCTGGGCAGCGCCGTCGTGCTCCCCGGAGTGGAGGCGGCCGAGCGCGCCGGGGTGCCCGC
CTTCCTGGAGACCTCCGCGCCCCGCAACCTCCCCTTCTACGAGCGGCTCGGCTTCACCGTCACCGCCGAC
GTCGAGGTGCCCGAAGGACCGCGCACCTGGTGCATGACCCGCAAGCCCGGTGCCTGAACGCGTTAAGTCG
ACAATCAACCTCTGGATTACAAAATTTGTGAAAGATTGACTGGTATTCTTAACTATGTTGCTCCTTTTAC
GCTATGTGGATACGCTGCTTTAATGCCTTTGTATCATGCTATTGCTTCCCGTATGGCTTTCATTTTCTCC
TCCTTGTATAAATCCTGGTTGCTGTCTCTTTATGAGGAGTTGTGGCCCGTTGTCAGGCAACGTGGCGTGG
TGTGCACTGTGTTTGCTGACGCAACCCCCACTGGTTGGGGCATTGCCACCACCTGTCAGCTCCTTTCCGG
GACTTTCGCTTTCCCCCTCCCTATTGCCACGGCGGAACTCATCGCCGCCTGCCTTGCCCGCTGCTGGACA
GGGGCTCGGCTGTTGGGCACTGACAATTCCGTGGTGTTGTCGGGGAAATCATCGTCCTTTCCTTGGCTGC
TCGCCTGTGTTGCCACCTGGATTCTGCGCGGGACGTCCTTCTGCTACGTCCCTTCGGCCCTCAATCCAGC
GGACCTTCCTTCCCGCGGCCTGCTGCCGGCTCTGCGGCCTCTTCCGCGTCTTCGCCTTCGCCCTCAGACG
AGTCGGATCTCCCTTTGGGCCGCCTCCCCGCGTCGACTTTAAGACCAATGACTTACAAGGCAGCTGTAGA
TCTTAGCCACTTTTTAAAAGAAAAGGGGGGACTGGAAGGGCTAATTCACTCCCAACGAAGACAAGATCTG
CTTTTTGCTTGTACTGGGTCTCTCTGGTTAGACCAGATCTGAGCCTGGGAGCTCTCTGGCTAACTAGGGA
ACCCACTGCTTAAGCCTCAATAAAGCTTGCCTTGAGTGCTTCAAGTAGTGTGTGCCCGTCTGTTGTGTGA
CTCTGGTAACTAGAGATCCCTCAGACCCTTTTAGTCAGTGTGGAAAATCTCTAGCAGTACGTATAGTAGT
TCATGTCATCTTATTATTCAGTATTTATAACTTGCAAAGAAATGAATATCAGAGAGTGAGAGGAACTTGT
TTATTGCAGCTTATAATGGTTACAAATAAAGCAATAGCATCACAAATTTCACAAATAAAGCATTTTTTTC
ACTGCATTCTAGTTGTGGTTTGTCCAAACTCATCAATGTATCTTATCATGTCTGGCTCTAGCTATCCCGC
CCCTAACTCCGCCCATCCCGCCCCTAACTCCGCCCAGTTCCGCCCATTCTCCGCCCCATGGCTGACTAAT
TTTTTTTATTTATGCAGAGGCCGAGGCCGCCTCGGCCTCTGAGCTATTCCAGAAGTAGTGAGGAGGCTTT
TTTGGAGGCCTAGGGACGTACCCAATTCGCCCTATAGTGAGTCGTATTACGCGCGCTCACTGGCCGTCGT
TTTACAACGTCGTGACTGGGAAAACCCTGGCGTTACCCAACTTAATCGCCTTGCAGCACATCCCCCTTTC
GCCAGCTGGCGTAATAGCGAAGAGGCCCGCACCGATCGCCCTTCCCAACAGTTGCGCAGCCTGAATGGCG
AATGGG
[124 nt withheld, positions 3367-3490]
C
[91 nt withheld, positions 3492-3582]
A
[49 nt withheld, positions 3584-3632]
CCTTTGACGTTGGAGTCCACGTTCTTT
[37 nt withheld, positions 3660-3696]
ACCCTATCTCGGTCTATTCTTTTGATTTATAAGGGATTTTGCCGATTTCGGCCTATTGGTTAAAAAATGA
GCTGATTTAACAAAAATTTAACGCGAATTTTAACAAAATATTAACGCTTACAATTTAGGTGGCACTTTTC
GGGGAAATGTGCGCGGAACCCCTATTTGTTTATTTTTCTAAATACATTCAAATATGTATCCGCTCATGAG
ACAATAACCCTGATAAATGCTTCAATAATATTGAAAAAGGAAGAGTATGAGTATTCAACATTTCCGTGTC
GCCCTTATTCCCTTTTTTGCGGCATTTTGCCTTCCTGTTTTTGCTCACCCAGAAACGCTGGTGAAAGTAA
AAGATGCTGAAGATCAGTTGGGTGCACGAGTGGGTTACATCGAACTGGATCTCAACAGCGGTAAGATCCT
TGAGAGTTTTCGCCCCGAAGAACGTTTTCCAATGATGAGCACTTTTAAAGTTCTGCTATGTGGCGCGGTA
TTATCCCGTATTGACGCCGGGCAAGAGCAACTCGGTCGCCGCATACACTATTCTCAGAATGACTTGGTTG
AGTACTCACCAGTCACAGAAAAGCATCTTACGGATGGCATGACAGTAAGAGAATTATGCAGTGCTGCCAT
AACCATGAGTGATAACACTGCGGCCAACTTACTTCTGACAACGATCGGAGGACCGAAGGAGCTAACCGCT
TTTTTGCACAACATGGGGGATCATGTAACTCGCCTTGATCGTTGGGAACCGGAGCTGAATGAAGCCATAC
CAAACGACGAGCGTGACACCACGATGCCTGTAGCAATGGCAACAACGTTGCGCAAACTATTAACTGGCGA
ACTACTTACTCTAGCTTCCCGGCAACAATTAATAGACTGGATGGAGGCGGATAAAGTTGCAGGACCACTT
CTGCGCTCGGCCCTTCCGGCTGGCTGGTTTATTGCTGATAAATCTGGAGCCGGTGAGCGTGGGTCTCGCG
GTATCATTGCAGCACTGGGGCCAGATGGTAAGCCCTCCCGTATCGTAGTTATCTACACGACGGGGAGTCA
GGCAACTATGGATGAACGAAATAGACAGATCGCTGAGATAGGTGCCTCACTGATTAAGCATTGGTAACTG
TCAGACCAAGTTTACTCATATATACTTTAGATTGATTTAAAACTTCATTTTTAATTTAAAAGGATCTAGG
TGAAGATCCTTTTTGATAATCTCATGACCAAAATCCCTTAACGTGAGTTTTCGTTCCACTGAGCGTCAGA
CCCCGTAGAAAAGATCAAAGGATCTTCTTGAGATCCTTTTTTTCTGCGCGTAATCTGCTGCTTGCAAACA
AAAAAACCACCGCTACCAGCGGTGGTTTGTTTGCCGGATCAAGAGCTACCAACTCTTTTTCCGAAGGTAA
CTGGCTTCAGCAGAGCGCAGATACCAAATACTGTTCTTCTAGTGTAGCCGTAGTTAGGCCACCACTTCAA
GAACTCTGTAGCACCGCCTACATACCTCGCTCTGCTAATCCTGTTACCAGTGGCTGCTGCCAGTGGCGAT
AAGTCGTGTCTTACCGGGTTGGACTCAAGACGATAGTTACCGGATAAGGCGCAGCGGTCGGGCTGAACGG
GGGGTTCGTGCACACAGCCCAGCTTGGAGCGAACGACCTACACCGAACTGAGATACCTACAGCGTGAGCT
ATGAGAAAGCGCCACGCTTCCCGAAGGGAGAAAGGCGGACAGGTATCCGGTAAGCGGCAGGGTCGGAACA
GGAGAGCGCACGAGGGAGCTTCCAGGGGGAAACGCCTGGTATCTTTATAGTCCTGTCGGGTTTCGCCACC
TCTGACTTGAGCGTCGATTTTTGTGATGCTCGTCAGGGGGGCGGAGCCTATGGAAAAACGCCAGCAACGC
GGCCTTTTTACGGTTCCTGGCCTTTTGCTGGCCTTTTGCTCACATGTTCTTTCCTGCGTTATCCCCTGAT
TCTGTGGATAACCGTATTACCGCCTTTGAGTGAGCTGATACCGCTCGCCGCAGCCGAACGACCGAGCGCA
GCGAGTCAGTGAGCGAGGAAGCGGAAGAGCGCCCAATACGCAAACCGCCTCTCCCCGCGCGTTGGCCGAT
TCATTAATGCAGCTGGCACGACAGGTTTCCCGACTGGAAAGCGGGCAGTGAGCGCAACGCAATTAATGTG
AGTTAGCTCACTCATTAGGCACCCCAGGCTTTACACTTTATGCTTCCGGCTCGTATGTTGTGTGGAATTG
TGAGCGGATAACAATTTCACACAGGAAACAGCTATGACCATGATTACGCCAAGCGCGCAATTAACCCTCA
CTAAAGGGAACAAAAGCTGGAGCTGCAAGCTTAATGTAGTCTTATGCAATACTCTTGTAGTCTTGCAACA
TGGTAACGATGAGTTAGCAACATGCCTTACAAGGAGAGAAAAAGCACCGTGCATGCCGATTGGTGGAAGT
AAGGTGGTACGATCGTGCCTTATTAGGAAGGCAACAGACGGGTCTGACATGGATTGGACGAACCACTGAA
TTGCCGCATTGCAGAGATATTGTATTTAAGTGCCTAGCTCGATACATAAACGGGTCTCTCTGGTTAGACC
AGATCTGAGCCTGGGAGCTCTCTGGCTAACTAGGGAACCCACTGCTTAAGCCTCAATAAAGCTTGCCTTG
AGTGCTTCAAGTAGTGTGTGCCCGTCTGTTGTGTGACTCTGGTAACTAGAGATCCCTCAGACCCTTTTAG
TCAGTGTGGAAAATCTCTAGCAGTGGCGCCCGAACAGGGACTTGAAAGCGAAAGGGAAACCAGAGGAGCT
CTCTCGACGCAGGACTCGGCTTGCTGAAGCGCGCACGGCAAGAGGCGAGGGGCGGCGACTGGTGAGTACG
CCAAAAATTTTGACTAGCGGAGGCTAGAAGGAGAGAGATGGGTGCGAGAGCGTCAGTATTAAGCGGGGGA
GAATTAGATCGCGATGGGAAAAAATTCGGTTAAGGCCAGGGGGAAAGAAAAAATATAAATTAAAACATAT
AGTATGGGCAAGCAGGGAGCTAGAACGATTCGCAGTTAATCCTGGCCTGTTAGAAACATCAGAAGGCTGT
AGACAAATACTGGGACAGCTACAACCATCCCTTCAGACAGGATCAGAAGAACTTAGATCATTATATAATA
CAGTAGCAACCCTCTATTGTGTGCATCAAAGGATAGAGATAAAAGACACCAAGGAAGCTTTAGACAAGAT
AGAGGAAGAGCAAAACAAAAGTAAGACCACCGCACAGCAAGCGGCCGCTGATCTTCAGACCTGGAGGAGG
AGATATGAGGGACAATTGGAGAAGTGAATTATATAAATATAAAGTAGTAAAAATTGAACCATTAGGAGTA
GCACCCACCAAGGCAAAGAGAAGAGTGGTGCAGAGAGAAAAAAGAGCAGTGGGAATAGGAGCTTTGTTCC
TTGGGTTCTTGGGAGCAGCAGGAAGCACTATGGGCGCAGCGTCAATGACGCTGACGGTACAGGCCAGACA
ATTATTGTCTGGTATAGTGCAGCAGCAGAACAATTTGCTGAGGGCTATTGAGGCGCAACAGCATCTGTTG
CAACTCACAGTCTGGGGCATCAAGCAGCTCCAGGCAAGAATCCTGGCTGTGGAAAGATACCTAAAGGATC
AACAGCTCCTGGGGATTTGGGGTTGCTCTGGAAAACTCATTTGCACCACTGCTGTGCCTTGGAATGCTAG
TTGGAGTAATAAATCTCTGGAACAGATTTGGAATCACACGACCTGGATGGAGTGGGACAGAGAAATTAAC
AATTACACAAGCTTAATACACTCCTTAATTGAAGAATCGCAAAACCAGCAAGAAAAGAATGAACAAGAAT
TATTGGAATTAGATAAATGGGCAAGTTTGTGGAATTGGTTTAACATAACAAATTGGCTGTGGTATATAAA
ATTATTCATAATGATAGTAGGAGGCTTGGTAGGTTTAAGAATAGTTTTTGCTGTACTTTCTATAGTGAAT
AGAGTTAGGCAGGGATATTCACCATTATCGTTTCAGACCCACCTCCCAACCCCGAGGGGACCCAGAGAGG
GCCTATTTCCCATGATTCCTTCATATTTGCATATACGATACAAGGCTGTTAGAGAGATAATTAGAATTAA
TTTGACTGTAAACACAAAGATATTAGTACAAAATACGTGACGTAGAAAGTAATAATTTCTTGGGTAGTTT
GCAGTTTTAAAATTATGTTTTAAAATGGACTATCATATGCTTACCGTAACTTGAAAGTATTTCGATTTCT
TGGCTTTATATATCTTGTGGAAAGGACGAAACACCGATGTGTCAGTGACGTCACCTGTTTTAGAGCTAGA
AATAGCAAGTTAAAATAAGGCTAGTCCGTTATCAACTTGAAAAAGTGGCACCGAGTCGGTGCTTTTTTAA
GCTTGGCGTAACTAGATCTTGAGACAAATGGCAGTATTCATCCACAATTTTAAAAGAAAAGGGGGGATTG
GGGGGTACAGTGCAGGGGAAAGAATAGTAGACATAATAGCAACAGACATACAAACTAAAGAATTACAAAA
ACAAATTACAAAAATTCAAAATTTTCGGGTTTATTACAGGGACAGCAGAGATCCACTTTGGCGCCGGCTC
GAGGGGG
Features (pLannotate 1.2.2; 29 found; start..end, strand, type, name):
     14..80      +  CDS            small t antigen (fragment): SV40 (simian virus 40) small t antigen
    106..317     +  promoter       EF-1α core promoter: core promoter for human elongation factor EF-1α
    318..1256    +  intron         EF-1α intron A: intron upstream of the start codon of human EF-1α
   1278..1877    +  CDS            PuroR (fragment): puromycin N-acetyltransferase; pac from Streptomyces; confers resistance to puromycin
   1893..2481    +  misc_feature   WPRE: woodchuck hepatitis virus posttranscriptional regulatory element
   2532..2551    +  misc_feature   cPPT/CTS (fragment): central polypurine tract and central termination sequence of HIV-1
   2553..2786    +  LTR            3' LTR (ΔU3): self-inactivating 3' long terminal repeat (LTR) from HIV-1
   2864..2985    +  polyA_signal   SV40 poly(A) signal: SV40 polyadenylation signal
   3025..3160    +  rep_origin     SV40 ori: SV40 origin of replication
   3181..3199    -  promoter       T7 promoter: promoter for bacteriophage T7 RNA polymerase
   3207..3362    +  CDS            lacZα (fragment): LacZα fragment of β-galactosidase; lacZ fragment
   3367..3795    +  rep_origin     f1 ori (sequence partly withheld): f1 bacteriophage origin of replication; arrow indicates direction of (+) strand synthesis
   3848..3952    +  promoter       AmpR promoter: bla
   3953..4813    +  CDS            AmpR: β-lactamase; bla; confers resistance to ampicillin, carbenicillin, and related antibiotics
   4984..5572    +  rep_origin     ori: high-copy-number ColE1/pMB1/pBR322/pUC origin of replication
   5755..5847    +  CDS            lacI (fragment): lac repressor; lacI; The lac repressor binds to the lac operator to inhibit transcription in E. coli. This inhibition can be relieved by adding lactose or isopropyl-β-D-thiogalactopyranoside (IPTG).
   5860..5881    +  protein_bind   CAP binding site: CAP binding activates transcription in the presence of cAMP. E. coli catabolite activator protein
   5896..5926    +  promoter       lac promoter: promoter for the E. coli lac operon
   5934..5950    +  protein_bind   lac operator: The lac repressor binds to the lac operator to inhibit transcription in E. coli. This inhibition can be relieved by adding lactose or isopropyl-β-D-thiogalactopyranoside (IPTG). lac repressor encoded by lacI
   5995..6013    +  promoter       T3 promoter: promoter for bacteriophage T3 RNA polymerase
   6041..6267    +  promoter       RSV promoter: Rous sarcoma virus enhancer/promoter
   6268..6448    +  LTR            5' LTR (truncated): truncated 5' long terminal repeat (LTR) from HIV-1
   6495..6620    +  misc_feature   HIV-1 Ψ: packaging signal of human immunodeficiency virus type 1
   6604..6967    +  CDS            HIV-1 gag (fragment): gag protein from human immunodeficiency virus 1; gag
   7113..7346    +  misc_feature   RRE: The Rev response element (RRE) of HIV-1 allows for Rev-dependent mRNA export from the nucleus to the cytoplasm.
   7723..7749    +  CDS            Rev (fragment): human immunodeficiency virus 1 (HIV-1) Rev protein; rev; enhances nuclear export of unspliced and incompletely spliced viral mRNAs
   7753..7993    +  promoter       U6 promoter: RNA polymerase III promoter for human U6 snRNA
   8023..8098    +  misc_RNA       gRNA scaffold: guide RNA scaffold for the Streptococcus pyogenes CRISPR/Cas9 system
   8154..8271    +  misc_feature   cPPT/CTS: central polypurine tract and central termination sequence of HIV-1
