[The description below was written by a language model from this plasmid's Addgene catalogue record and pLannotate feature annotations shown in this document.]
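Description:
PLXNA3 gRNA (BRDN0001145327) is a third-generation lentiviral CRISPR guide plasmid built on the lentiGuide-Puro backbone and designed to target human PLXNA3 (plexin A3), with the guide designed against the gene's RefSeq transcript. It is maintained in E. coli as a high-copy plasmid through a ColE1/pUC-type origin and an ampicillin resistance (β-lactamase) gene. The backbone also carries an f1 origin, an SV40 origin and poly(A) signal, and leftover lac, T7 and T3 cloning-vector elements.

The transfer cassette is a self-inactivating HIV-1 design. An RSV promoter fused to a truncated 5' LTR drives Tat-independent production of the genomic RNA in packaging cells. This is followed by the Ψ packaging signal with a partial gag sequence, the Rev response element for Rev-dependent nuclear export, a cPPT/CTS that aids nuclear import, and a ΔU3 3' LTR that disables LTR promoter activity after integration.

Between the LTRs are two expression units. A human U6 RNA polymerase III promoter transcribes the 20-nt PLXNA3 spacer fused to the Streptococcus pyogenes Cas9 guide scaffold. Downstream, the EF-1α core promoter with its intron A expresses puromycin N-acetyltransferase, which allows selection of transduced mammalian cells, and a WPRE enhances transcript expression.

The plasmid does not encode Cas9. It is meant for cells that already express Cas9 or for use with a separate Cas9 lentivector. It is one of the individual clones associated with a human kinome gRNA library based on optimized sgRNA design rules, and it suits knockout studies of PLXNA3.
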