Addgene plasmid #77088: PLXNA3 gRNA (BRDN0001145327)
Purpose: 3rd generation lentiviral gRNA plasmid targeting human PLXNA3
Depositing lab: John Doench & David Root. Depositing organization: Broad Institute. Publication: Optimized sgRNA design to maximize activity and minimize off-target effects of CRISPR-Cas9. Doench JG, Fusi N, Sullender M, Hegde M, Vaimberg EW, Donovan KF, Smith I, Tothova Z, Wilen C, Orchard R, Virgin HW, Listgarten J, Root DE. Nat Biotechnol. 2016 Jan 18. doi: 10.1038/nbt.3437. PubMed 26780180.
Backbone
  Vector backbone: lentiGuide-Puro
  Backbone manufacturer: Zhang Lab (Addgene plasmid # 52963)
  Vector type: Mammalian Expression, Lentiviral, CRISPR
  Selectable markers: Puromycin
Growth in bacteria
  Bacterial resistance: Ampicillin, 100 μg/mL
  Growth temperature: 37°C
  Growth strain: DH5alpha
  Copy number: High Copy
Gene/Insert
  Gene/Insert name: PLXNA3 (alt names: PLXNA3; NM_017514.4)
  gRNA/shRNA sequence: ATGTGTCAGTGACGTCACCT
  Species: H. sapiens (human)
  Entrez Gene: PLXNA3 (a.k.a. 6.3, HSSEXGENE, PLXN3, PLXN4, XAP-6)
  Promoter: hU6
  Cloning method: Unknown
  Sequencing primers: 5′ U6-F; 3′ pS2-R
Terms and licenses: Academic/Nonprofit Terms; Industry Terms: Not Available to Industry
Depositor comments: The gRNA was designed to target the following Genbank reference sequence(s): NM_017514.4. Note that this plasmid does NOT contain Cas9. It should be used in conjunction with lentiCas9-Blast (Addgene #52962) or otherwise with cell lines already expressing Cas9. Browse the full kinome gRNA library at http://www.addgene.org/pooled-library/broadgpp-human-kinome/ or visit http://www.broadinstitute.org/rnai/public/ for detailed protocols and information.
How to cite: PLXNA3 gRNA (BRDN0001145327) was a gift from John Doench & David Root (Addgene plasmid # 77088 ; http://n2t.net/addgene:77088 ; RRID:Addgene_77088)
