>Addgene plasmid #77088 | PLXNA3 gRNA (BRDN0001145327) | depositor partial sequence | sequence record 144548 | Target Sequence
ATGTGTCAGTGACGTCACCT
