>Addgene plasmid #77088 | PLXNA3 gRNA (BRDN0001145327) | addgene partial sequence | sequence record 187091 | hU6-F
CGTAGAAAGTAATAATTTCTTGGGTAGTTTGCAGTTTTAAAATTATGTTTTAAAATGGACTATCATATGC
TTACCGTAACTTGAAAGTATTTCGATTTCTTGGCTTTATATATCTTGTGGAAAGGACGAAACACCGATGT
GTCAGTGACGTCACCTGTTTTAGAGCTAGAAATAGCAAGTTAAAATAAGGCTAGTCCGTTATCAACTTGA
AAAAGTGGCACCGAGTCGGTGCTTTTTTAAGCTTGGCGTAACTAGATCTTGAGACAAATGGCAGTATTCA
TCCACAATTTTAAAAGAAAAGGGGGGATTGGGGGGTACAGTGCAGGGGAAAGAATAGTAGACATAATAGC
AACAGACATACAAACTAAAGAATTACAAAAACAAATTACAAAAATTCAAAATTTTCGGGTTTATTACAGG
GACAGCAGAGATCCACTTTGGCGCCGGCTCGAGGGGGCCCGGGTGCAAAGATGGATAAAGTTTTAAACAG
AGAGGAATCTTTGCAGCTAATGGACCTTCTAGGTCTTGAAAGGAGTGGGAATTGGCTCCGGTGCCCGTCA
GTGGGCAGAG
